>Addgene plasmid #156554 | pD649-HAsp-EDAR-Fc(DAPA)-AviTag-6xHis | addgene full sequence | sequence record 368528 | Addgene NGS Result
GTCCGGATCGACGGTGTGGCGCGTGGCGGGGTAGTCGGCGAACGCGGCGGCGAGGGTGCGTACGGCCCTG
GGGACGTCGTCGCGGGTGGCGAGGCGCACCGTGGGCTTGTACTCGGTCATGGTTTAGTTCCTCACCTTGT
CGTATTATACTATGCCGATATACTATGCCGATGATTAATTGTCAACACGTGCTGATCAGATCCGAAAATG
GATATACAAGCTCCCGGGAGCTTTTTGCAAAAGCCTAGGCCTCCAAAAAAGCCTCCTCACTACTTCTGGA
ATAGCTCAGAGGCAGAGGCGGCCTCGGCCTCTGCATAAATAAAAAAAATTAGTCAGCCATGGGGCGGAGA
ATGGGCGGAACTGGGCGGAGTTAGGGGCGGGATGGGCGGAGTTAGGGGCGGGACTATGGTTGCTGACTAA
TTGAGATGCATGCTTTGCATACTTCTGCCTGCTGGGGAGCCTGGGGACTTTCCACACCTGGTTGCTGACT
AATTGAGATGCATGCTTTGCATACTTCTGCCTGCTGGGGAGCCTGGGGACTTTCCACACCCTAACTGACA
CACATTCCACAGAATTAATTCGCGTTAAATTTTTGTTAAATCAGCTCATTTTTTAACCAATAGGCCGAAA
TCGGCAAAATCCCTTATAAATCAAAAGAATAGACCGAGATAGGGTTGAGTGTTGTGATGCAATTTCCTCA
TTTTATTAGGAAAGGACAGTGGGAGTGGCACCTTCCAGGGTCAAGGAAGGCACGGGGGAGGGGCAAACAA
CAGATGGCTGGCAACTAGAAGGCACAGTCGAGGCTGATTTTCTCTATCTATTTATTTTACTACTCAAGAC
TATCTTGCAAAGTAGAAGAACCCTGTCTGCAGTATGACGACCGTGTATACCCGATTGGCTTACCGGGTAA
CGCGTTGTGCCAGTGACTACAGGCCGGCCTTAGTGGTGATGGTGGTGGTGTTCATGCCACTCAATCTTCT
GAGCCTCGAAAATATCATTAAGACCGCTGCCGCCGGGGCTCAGGCTCAGGGACTTCTGGGTGTAGTGGTT
GTGCAGGGCCTCGTGCATCACGCTGCAGCTGAACACGTTGCCCTGCTGCCACCTGGACTTGTCCACGGTC
AGCTTGCTGTACAGGAAGAAGCTGCCGTCGCTGTCCAGCACTGGGGGGGTGGTCTTGTAGTTGTTCTCGG
GCTGGCCGTTGCTCTCCCACTCCACGGCGATATCGCTGGGGTAGAAGCCCTTCACCAGACAGGTCAGGGA
CACCTGGTTCTTGGTCATCTCCTCCCGGCTGGGGGGCAGGGTGTACACCTGGGGCTCCCGTGGCTGGCCC
TTGGCCTTGCTGATTGTCTTTTCGATTGGGGCAGCCAGGGCCTTGTTGGAGACTTTGCACTTGTATTCTT
TGCCGTTCAGCCAGTCCTGGTGCAGCACGGTCAGCACGGACACCACCCTGTAGGTGCTGTTGTACTGCTC
CTCTCTGGGCTTGGTCTTGGCGTTGTGCACCTCCACGCCGTCCACGTACCAGTTGAACTTCACCTCTGGG
TCCTCGTGGGACACGGCCACCACCACGCAGGTCACCTCGGGGGTCCTGCTGATCATCAGGGTGTCCTTGG
GCTTGGGGGGGAACAGGAACACGGAAGGCCCTCCCAGCAGTTCTGGAGCTGGGCAGGGGGGGCAGGTGTG
GGTCTTGTCGCCGCCCGGCGCGCCAGCGGTGGCCAGATGTCCCTGTCCAGACAGCTCTTTGTGGGCGTGC
TGAAAAGGGCTCAGTGTGCTGCTTCCGCTTGTGCCAGGAAAATTGGCGCTGGCGCCGCTTGTGGCTCCCA
CACATTCTTTGGTGTTAGGAGGGGCCAGCAGACAAGAGTAGCAGACCATGCCGTAGATGTTCCGGGGTCT
GTTTTCCAGCATGTAGTAGCCAGGCAGGCAAGGTCCACACTCGGCATCATTTTCCATGTCGCCAGGGGTC
AGCACTGTGGCTCTAAAGAAGCCCTCGCAGTCCTTGTGCCGTCTGCAGATCTGGTAGCCGCCTTTGCTGA
ACTTCTCGGCAGGACAAGGCACACAGCCGTAATCCTCATCCTTGGTGCCGTAGCCACAGCTCAGGTAAGG
TTCCTCGCCAGGTCCACAAGGAGGACACTCTTGGCACAGGCCGGTGGTCTGGTTGTAGTACTCGTTCTCG
CCGCAATTGCTATACTCGGCGGCCGCAGCGAACACCAGGCAGAAGATGTAGCTCAGGGCAATGATGGTCT
TCATGGTGGCGCTAGCAGGCGCGTTTTCGATAGAACCGAGGTGCAGTTGGACCTGGGAGTGGACACCTGT
GGAGAGAAAGGCAAAGTGGATGTTATTCTATAGTGTCACCTAAATCGTATGTGTATGATACATAAGGTTA
TGTATTAATTGTAGCCGCGTTCTAACGAAGCCAAGGGGGTGGGCCTATAGACTCTATAGGCGGTACTTAC
GTCACTCTTGGCACGGGGAATCCGCGTTCCAATGCACCGTTCCCGGCCGCGGAGGCTGGATCGGTCCCGG
TGTCTTCTATGGAGGTCAAAACAGCGTGGATGGCGTCTCCAGGCGATCTGACGGTTCACTAAACGAGCTC
TGCTTATATAGACCTCCCACCGTACACGCCTACCGCCCATTTGCGTCAATGGGGCGGAGTTGTTACGACA
TTTTGGAAAGTCCCGTTGATTTTGGTGCCAAAACAAACTCCCATTGACGTCAATGGGGTGGAGACTTGGA
AATCCCCGTGAGTCAAACCGCTATCCACGCCCATTGATGTACTGCCAAAACCGCATCACCATGGTAATAG
CGATGACTAATACGTAGATGTACTGCCAAGTAGGAAAGTCCCATAAGGTCATGTACTGGGCATAATGCCA
GGCGGGCCATTTACCGTCATTGACGTCAATAGGGGGCGTACTTGGCATATGATACACTTGATGTACTGCC
AAGTGGGCAGTTTACCGTAAATACTCCACCCATTGACGTCAATGGAAAGTCCCTATTGGCGTTACTATGG
GAACATACGTCATTATTGACGTCAATGGGCGGGGGTCGTTGGGCGGTCAGCCAGGCGGGCCATTTACCGT
AAGTTATGTAACGCGGAACTCCATATATGGGCTATGAACTAATGACCCCGTAATTGATTACTATTAATAA
CTAGTCAATAATCAATGCCAACATGGCGGTCATATTGGACATGAGCCAATATAAATGTACATATTATGAT
ATAGATACAACGTATGCAATGGCCAATAGCCAATATTGATTTATGCTATATAACCAATGAATAATATGGC
TAATGGCCAATATTGAGTCAACGCCACTGTGCATGAAGCTCGTAATTGTTATCCGCTCACAATTAAGGGC
GACACAAAATTTATTCTAAATGATAATAAATACTGATAACATCTTATAGTTTGTATTATATTTTGTATTA
TCGTTGACATGTATAATTTTGATATCAAAAACTGATTTTCCCTTTATTATTTTCGAGATTTATTTTCTTA
ATTCTCTTTAACAAACTAGAAATATTGTATATACAAAAAATCATAAATAATAGATGAATAGTTTAATTAT
AGGTGTTCATCAATCGAAAAAGCAACGTATCTTATTTAAAGTGCGTTGCTTTTTTCTCATTTATAAGGTT
AAATAATTCTCATATATCAAGCAAAGTGACAGGCGCCCTTAAATATTCTGACAAATGCTCTTTCCCTAAA
CTCCCCCCATAAAAAAACCCGCCGAAGCGGGTTTTTACGTTATTTGCGGATTAACGATTACTCGTTATCA
GAACCGCCCAGGGGGCCCGAGCTTAAGACTGGCCGTCGTTTTACAACACAGAAAGAGTTTGTAGAAACGC
AAAAAGGCCATCCGTCAGGGGCCTTCTGCTTAGTTTGATGCCTGGCAGTTCCCTACTCTCGCCTTCCGCT
TCCTCGCTCACTGACTCGCTGCGCTCGGTCGTTCGGCTGCGGCGAGCGGTATCAGCTCACTCAAAGGCGG
TAATACGGTTATCCACAGAATCAGGGGATAACGCAGGAAAGAACATGTGAGCAAAAGGCCAGCAAAAGGC
CAGGAACCGTAAAAAGGCCGCGTTGCTGGCGTTTTTCCATAGGCTCCGCCCCCCTGACGAGCATCACAAA
AATCGACGCTCAAGTCAGAGGTGGCGAAACCCGACAGGACTATAAAGATACCAGGCGTTTCCCCCTGGAA
GCTCCCTCGTGCGCTCTCCTGTTCCGACCCTGCCGCTTACCGGATACCTGTCCGCCTTTCTCCCTTCGGG
AAGCGTGGCGCTTTCTCATAGCTCACGCTGTAGGTATCTCAGTTCGGTGTAGGTCGTTCGCTCCAAGCTG
GGCTGTGTGCACGAACCCCCCGTTCAGCCCGACCGCTGCGCCTTATCCGGTAACTATCGTCTTGAGTCCA
ACCCGGTAAGACACGACTTATCGCCACTGGCAGCAGCCACTGGTAACAGGATTAGCAGAGCGAGGTATGT
AGGCGGTGCTACAGAGTTCTTGAAGTGGTGGGCTAACTACGGCTACACTAGAAGAACAGTATTTGGTATC
TGCGCTCTGCTGAAGCCAGTTACCTTCGGAAAAAGAGTTGGTAGCTCTTGATCCGGCAAACAAACCACCG
CTGGTAGCGGTGGTTTTTTTGTTTGCAAGCAGCAGATTACGCGCAGAAAAAAAGGATCTCAAGAAGATCC
TTTGATCTTTTCTACGGGGTCTGACGCTCAGTGGAACGACGCGCGCGTAACTCACGTTAAGGGATTTTGG
TCATGAGCAAGGGGTGTTATGAGCCATATTCAGGTATAAATGGGCTCGCGATAATGTTCAGAATTGGTTA
ATTGGTTGTAACACTGACCCCTATTTGTTTATTTTTCTAAATACATTCAAATATGTATCCGCTCATGAGA
CAATAACCCTGATAAATGCTTCAATAATATTGAAAAAGGAAGAATATGAGTATTCAACATTTCCGTGTCG
CCCTTATTCCCTTTTTTGCGGCATTTTGCCTTCCTGTTTTTGCTCACCCAGAAACGCTGGTGAAAGTAAA
AGATGCTGAAGATCAGTTGGGTGCACGAGTGGGTTACATCGAACTGGATCTCAACAGCGGTAAGATCCTT
GAGAGTTTTCGCCCCGAAGAACGTTTTCCAATGATGAGCACTTTTAAAGTTCTGCTATGTGGCGCGGTAT
TATCCCGTATTGACGCCGGGCAAGAGCAACTCGGTCGCCGCATACACTATTCTCAGAATGACTTGGTTGA
GTACTCACCAGTCACAGAAAAGCATCTTACGGATGGCATGACAGTAAGAGAATTATGCAGTGCTGCCATA
ACCATGAGTGATAACACTGCGGCCAACTTACTTCTGACAACGATCGGAGGACCGAAGGAGCTAACCGCTT
TTTTGCACAACATGGGGGATCATGTAACTCGCCTTGATCGTTGGGAACCGGAGCTGAATGAAGCCATACC
AAACGACGAGCGTGACACCACGATGCCTGTAGCGATGGCAACAACGTTGCGCAAACTATTAACTGGCGAA
CTACTTACTCTAGCTTCCCGGCAACAATTAATAGACTGGATGGAGGCGGATAAAGTTGCAGGACCACTTC
TGCGCTCGGCCCTTCCGGCTGGCTGGTTTATTGCTGATAAATCCGGAGCCGGTGAGCGTGGTTCTCGCGG
TATCATCGCAGCGCTGGGGCCAGATGGTAAGCCCTCCCGTATCGTAGTTATCTACACGACGGGGAGTCAG
GCAACTATGGATGAACGAAATAGACAGATCGCTGAGATAGGTGCCTCACTGATTAAGCATTGGTAATGAC
CATGATTACGCCAAGCTCTAGCTAGAGGTCGACGGTATACAGACATGATAAGATACATTGATGAGTTTGG
ACAAACCACAACTAGAATGCAGTGAAAAAAATGCTTTATTTGTGAAATTTGTGATGCTATTGCTTTATTT
GTAACCATTATAAGCTGCAATAAACAAGTTGGGGTGGGCGAAGAACTCCAGCATGAGATCCCCGCGCTGG
AGGATCATCCAGCCGGCGTCCCGGAAAACGATTCCGAAGCCCAACCTTTCATAGAAGGCGGCGGTGGAAT
CGAAATCTCGTAGCACGTGTCAGGCACCGGGCTTGCGGGTCATGCACCAGGTGCGCGGTCCTTCGGGCAC
CTCGACGTCGGCGGTGACGGTGAAGCCGAGCCGCTCGTAGAAGGGGAGGTTGCGGGGCGCGGATGTCTCC
AGGAAGGCGGGCACCCCGGCGCGCTCGGCCGCCTCCACTCCGGGGAGCACGACGGCGCTGCCCAGACCCT
TGCCCTGGTGGTCGGGCGAGACGCCGACGGTGGCCAGGAACCACGCGGGCTCCTTGGGCCGGTGCGGCGC
CAGGAGGCCTTCCATCTGTTGCTGCGCGGCCAGCCGGGAACCGCTCAACTCGGCCATGCGCGGGCCGATC
TCGGCGAACACCGCCCCCGCTTCGACGCTCTCCGGCGTGGTCCAGACCGCCACCGCGGCGCCGTCGTCCG
CGACCCACACCTTGCCGATGTCGAGCCCGACGCGCGTGAGGAAGAGTTCTTGCAGCTCGGTGACCCGCTC
GATGTGGCG
Features (pLannotate 1.2.2; 21 found; start..end, strand, type, name):
    139..186     -  promoter       EM7 promoter: synthetic bacterial promoter&nbsp
    234..563     -  promoter       SV40 promoter: SV40 enhancer and early promoter
    577..685     -  rep_origin     f1 ori (fragment): f1 bacteriophage origin of replication; arrow indicates direction of (+) strand synthesis
    686..797     -  polyA_signal   bGH poly(A) signal: bovine growth hormone polyadenylation signal
   1012..1689    -  CDS            IGHG1 (fragment): IGHG1_HUMAN - Experimental evidence at protein level: Swiss-Prot protein existence level 1. Constant region of immunoglobulin heavy chains. Immunoglobulins, also known as antibodies, are membrane-bound or secreted glycoproteins produced by B lymphocytes. In the recognition phase of humoral immunity, the membrane-bound immunoglobulins serve as receptors which, upon binding of a specific antigen, trigger the clonal expansion and differentiation of B lymphocytes into immunoglobulins- secreting plasma cells. Secreted immunoglobulins mediate the effector phase of humoral immunity, which results in
   1705..2208    -  CDS            EDAR (fragment): EDAR_HUMAN - Also known as DL. Experimental evidence at protein level: Swiss-Prot protein existence level 1. Receptor for EDA isoform A1, but not for EDA isoform A2. Mediates the activation of NF-kappa-B and JNK. May promote caspase- independent cell death. From Homo sapiens (Human).
   2296..2333    -  CDS            IgH signal sequence (fragment): signal sequence from the mouse immunoglobulin heavy chain variable region
   2337..2355    -  promoter       SP6 promoter: promoter for bacteriophage SP6 RNA polymerase
   2407..2450    -  intron         CMV intron (fragment): modified intron A from human cytomegalovirus
   2586..2789    -  promoter       CMV promoter: human cytomegalovirus (CMV) immediate early promoter
   2790..3093    -  enhancer       CMV enhancer: human cytomegalovirus immediate early enhancer
   3336..3352    -  protein_bind   lac operator: The lac repressor binds to the lac operator to inhibit transcription in E. coli. This inhibition can be relieved by adding lactose or isopropyl-β-D-thiogalactopyranoside (IPTG). lac repressor encoded by lacI
   3808..3827    +  CDS            lacZα (fragment): LacZα fragment of β-galactosidase; lacZ fragment
   3852..3869    -  terminator     rrnB T2 terminator (fragment): transcription terminator T2 from the E. coli rrnB gene
   4094..4682    -  rep_origin     ori: high-copy-number ColE1/pMB1/pBR322/pUC origin of replication
   4793..4817    +  CDS            KanR (fragment): aminoglycoside phosphotransferase; aph(3')-Ia; confers resistance to kanamycin
   4847..4943    +  promoter       AmpR promoter (fragment): bla
   4946..5806    +  CDS            AmpR: β-lactamase; bla; confers resistance to ampicillin, carbenicillin, and related antibiotics
   5859..5980    -  polyA_signal   SV40 poly(A) signal: SV40 polyadenylation signal
   5975..6100    -  CDS            ble (fragment): BLE_KLEPN - Experimental evidence at protein level: Swiss-Prot protein existence level 1. Binding protein with a strong affinity to the bleomycin family of antibiotics. Binds to CL990; an antimitotic-antibiotic compound. From Klebsiella pneumoniae.
   6110..120     -  CDS            PuroR (fragment) (across the origin): puromycin N-acetyltransferase; pac from Streptomyces; confers resistance to puromycin
