[The description below was written by a language model from this plasmid's Addgene catalogue record and pLannotate feature annotations shown in this document.]
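Description:
pD649-HAsp-EDAR-Fc(DAPA)-AviTag-6xHis is a mammalian expression plasmid built on the pD649 backbone for producing a secreted, soluble form of the human ectodysplasin A receptor (EDAR) extracellular domain. It is maintained in E. coli as a high-copy plasmid through a ColE1/pUC-type origin and is selected with ampicillin via a complete β-lactamase gene.

Expression is driven by the CMV immediate-early enhancer and promoter, followed by a fragment of CMV intron A. An SP6 promoter sits just upstream of the coding region, which would also permit in vitro transcription. The open reading frame begins with a secretion signal. The construct name designates this as an HA signal peptide, whereas the automated annotation matches a short stretch to a mouse IgH signal sequence. The signal is followed by the EDAR ectodomain fragment, cloned between retained NotI and AscI sites so that ectodomains can be exchanged across the collection. The ectodomain is fused at its C terminus to a human IgG1 Fc region, an AviTag and a 6xHis tag, and the transcript ends at a bGH polyadenylation signal. The Fc carries the D265A and P329A (DAPA) substitutions, which are generally used to reduce Fc effector binding. Fc also dimerises the ectodomain, the AviTag allows site-specific biotinylation by BirA, and the His tag supports metal-affinity purification.

The feature table also shows an SV40 promoter/EM7 promoter cassette upstream of sequences annotated only as fragments of PuroR and ble, ending in an SV40 poly(A) signal. The record does not state a mammalian selection marker. The depositor notes that some plasmids in this series may carry an IS4-like transposase insertion upstream of the CMV promoter, though none is annotated here. The construct belongs to a collection made for screening extracellular protein–protein interactions among human cell-surface proteins.
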