Addgene plasmid #156554: pD649-HAsp-EDAR-Fc(DAPA)-AviTag-6xHis
Purpose: Mammalian expression of cell-surface protein extracellular domain fused to Fc(DAPA)-Avi-6xHis. Protein is secreted from cells.
Depositing lab: Chris Garcia. Depositing organization: Stanford University. Publication: A Human IgSF Cell-Surface Interactome Reveals a Complex Network of Protein-Protein Interactions. Wojtowicz WM, Vielmetter J, Fernandes RA, Siepe DH, Eastman CL, Chisholm GB, Cox S, Klock H, Anderson PW, Rue SM, Miller JJ, Glaser SM, Bragstad ML, Vance J, Lam AW, Lesley SA, Zinn K, Garcia KC. Cell. 2020 Aug 20;182(4):1027-1043.e17. doi: 10.1016/j.cell.2020.07.025. PubMed 32822567.
Backbone
  Vector backbone: pD649
  Backbone size w/o insert (bp): 6106
  Vector type: Mammalian Expression
Growth in bacteria
  Bacterial resistance: Ampicillin, 100 μg/mL
  Growth temperature: 37°C
  Growth strain: DH5alpha
  Copy number: High Copy
Gene/Insert
  Gene/Insert name: EDAR
  Species: H. sapiens (human)
  Insert size (bp): 483
  Mutation: Fc region of human IgG contains D265A and P329A mutations (DAPA)
  Entrez Gene: EDAR (a.k.a. DL, ECTD10A, ECTD10B, ED1R, ED3, ED5, EDA-A1R, EDA1R, EDA3, HRM1)
  Promoter: CMV/SP6
  Tag / fusion protein: Fc(DAPA)-AviTag-6xHis (C terminal on backbone)
  Cloning method: Restriction Enzyme; 5′ cloning site GCGGCCGC (not destroyed); 3′ cloning site GGCGCGCC (not destroyed)
  Sequencing primers: 5′ ATTTAGGTGACACTATAG; 3′ CACGTACCAGTTGAACTTCACC
Resource information
  A portion of this plasmid was derived from a plasmid made by: synthesis by ThermoFisher
Terms and licenses: Academic/Nonprofit Terms; Industry Terms: Not Available to Industry
Depositor comments: Some plasmids in this collection may have an IS4-like element ISVsa5 family transposase upstream of the CMV promoter.
How to cite: pD649-HAsp-EDAR-Fc(DAPA)-AviTag-6xHis was a gift from Chris Garcia (Addgene plasmid # 156554 ; http://n2t.net/addgene:156554 ; RRID:Addgene_156554)
